Addgene plasmid #103903: INADL_PDZ_3
Purpose: Protein expression and purification of INADL PDZ3 domain
Depositing lab: Sachdev Sidhu. Depositing organization: University of Toronto. Publication: A specificity map for the PDZ domain family. Tonikian R, Zhang Y, Sazinsky SL, Currell B, Yeh JH, Reva B, Held HA, Appleton BA, Evangelista M, Wu Y, Xin X, Chan AC, Seshagiri S, Lasky LA, Sander C, Boone C, Bader GD, Sidhu SS. PLoS Biol. 2008 Sep 30;6(9):e239. doi: 10.1371/journal.pbio.0060239. PubMed 18828675.
Backbone
  Vector backbone: pGEX-6P-1
  Backbone size w/o insert (bp): 4984
  Vector type: Bacterial Expression
Growth in bacteria
  Bacterial resistance: Ampicillin, 100 μg/mL
  Growth temperature: 37°C
  Growth strain: DH5alpha
  Copy number: Unknown
Gene/Insert
  Gene/Insert name: INADL (alt name: INADL PDZ3)
  Species: H. sapiens (human)
  Entrez Gene: PATJ (a.k.a. Cipp, INADL, InaD-like, hINADL)
  Promoter: tac
  Tag / fusion protein: GST (N terminal on backbone)
  Cloning method: Restriction Enzyme; 5′ cloning site unknown (unknown if destroyed); 3′ cloning site unknown (unknown if destroyed)
  Sequencing primers: 5′ pGEX Fwd
Terms and licenses: Academic/Nonprofit Terms; Industry Terms: Not Available to Industry
How to cite: INADL_PDZ_3 was a gift from Sachdev Sidhu (Addgene plasmid # 103903 ; http://n2t.net/addgene:103903 ; RRID:Addgene_103903)
