[The description below was written by a language model from this plasmid's Addgene catalogue record and pLannotate feature annotations shown in this document.]
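Description:
INADL_PDZ_3 is a bacterial expression plasmid built on the pGEX-6P-1 backbone for producing and purifying the third PDZ domain of human INADL (the PATJ gene product, also known as Cipp or InaD-like) as a glutathione S-transferase fusion. The sequenced record is 5,322 nt. The plasmid replicates in E. coli from a ColE1/pMB1-type origin and is selected with ampicillin through the bla (β-lactamase) gene and its own promoter. Short fragments of rop and the pBR322 bom region are annotated as backbone remnants, along with a lac promoter/lacZα segment and a small piece of E. coli yciV sequence. These appear to be carried over from the vector lineage rather than forming part of the expression design.

The expression cassette starts with the hybrid trp/lac tac promoter followed by a lac operator. A plasmid-borne lacI gene supplies repressor, so transcription is held off until it is relieved with IPTG or lactose. Downstream lies the Schistosoma japonicum GST coding sequence, followed after a short linker by a roughly 350 bp PATJ fragment corresponding to the PDZ3 domain, placing GST at the N terminus of the fusion. The feature table does not annotate the linker, and the record lists the restriction sites used for cloning as unknown. GST allows affinity capture of the fusion on glutathione resin. According to the record, the construct is intended for expression and purification of the isolated PDZ domain, and it comes from a study mapping binding specificities across the PDZ domain family.
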