Features (pLannotate 1.2.2; 17 found; start..end, strand, type, name):
      1..29      +  promoter       tac promoter: strong E. coli promoter; hybrid between the trp and lac UV5 promoters
     37..53      +  protein_bind   lac operator: The lac repressor binds to the lac operator to inhibit transcription in E. coli. This inhibition can be relieved by adding lactose or isopropyl-β-D-thiogalactopyranoside (IPTG). lac repressor encoded by lacI
     76..729     +  CDS            GST26_SCHJA: Experimental evidence at protein level: Swiss-Prot protein existence level 1. GST isoenzymes appear to play a central role in the parasite detoxification system. Other functions are also suspected including a role in increasing the solubility of haematin in the parasite gut. From Schistosoma japonicum (Blood fluke).
    769..1116    +  CDS            PATJ (fragment): INADL_HUMAN - Also known as CIPP From Homo sapiens (Human).
   1157..1196    +  CDS            rop (fragment): Rop protein, which maintains plasmids at low copy number; rop
   1298..1338    +  misc_feature   bom (fragment): basis of mobility region from pBR322
   1443..1547    +  promoter       AmpR promoter: bla
   1548..2408    +  CDS            AmpR: β-lactamase; bla; confers resistance to ampicillin, carbenicillin, and related antibiotics
   2579..3167    +  rep_origin     ori: high-copy-number ColE1/pMB1/pBR322/pUC origin of replication
   3353..3404    -  misc_feature   bom (fragment): basis of mobility region from pBR322
   3411..3488    +  promoter       lacI promoter: lacI
   3489..4571    +  CDS            lacI: lac repressor; lacI; The lac repressor binds to the lac operator to inhibit transcription in E. coli. This inhibition can be relieved by adding lactose or isopropyl-β-D-thiogalactopyranoside (IPTG).
   4584..4605    +  protein_bind   CAP binding site: CAP binding activates transcription in the presence of cAMP. E. coli catabolite activator protein
   4620..4650    +  promoter       lac promoter: promoter for the E. coli lac operon
   4658..4674    +  protein_bind   lac operator: The lac repressor binds to the lac operator to inhibit transcription in E. coli. This inhibition can be relieved by adding lactose or isopropyl-β-D-thiogalactopyranoside (IPTG). lac repressor encoded by lacI
   4694..4867    +  CDS            lacZα: LacZα fragment of β-galactosidase; lacZ fragment
   5131..5247    -  CDS            yciV (fragment): RNAAM_ECOLI - Also known as trpH From Escherichia coli (strain K12).
>Addgene plasmid #103903 | INADL_PDZ_3 | addgene full sequence | sequence record 199862 | Addgene NGS Result
TTGACAATTAATCATCGGCTCGTATAATGTGTGGAATTGTGAGCGGATAACAATTTCACACAGGAAACAG
TATTCATGTCCCCTATACTAGGTTATTGGAAAATTAAGGGCCTTGTGCAACCCACTCGACTTCTTTTGGA
ATATCTTGAAGAAAAATATGAAGAGCATTTGTATGAGCGCGATGAAGGTGATAAATGGCGAAACAAAAAG
TTTGAATTGGGTTTGGAGTTTCCCAATCTTCCTTATTATATTGATGGTGATGTTAAATTAACACAGTCTA
TGGCCATCATACGTTATATAGCTGACAAGCACAACATGTTGGGTGGTTGTCCAAAAGAGCGTGCAGAGAT
TTCAATGCTTGAAGGAGCGGTTTTGGATATTAGATACGGTGTTTCGAGAATTGCATATAGTAAAGACTTT
GAAACTCTCAAAGTTGATTTTCTTAGCAAGCTACCTGAAATGCTGAAAATGTTCGAAGATCGTTTATGTC
ATAAAACATATTTAAATGGTGATCATGTAACCCATCCTGACTTCATGTTGTATGACGCTCTTGATGTTGT
TTTATACATGGACCCAATGTGCCTGGATGCGTTCCCAAAATTAGTTTGTTTTAAAAAACGTATTGAAGCT
ATCCCACAAATTGATAAGTACTTGAAATCCAGCAAGTATATAGCATGGCCTTTGCAGGGCTGGCAAGCCA
CGTTTGGTGGTGGCGACCATCCTCCAAAATCGGATCTGGAAGTTCTGTTCCAGGGGCCCCTGGGATCCGG
CCCTGGTTCTGACAGTTCTCTTTTTGAAACTTATAATGTTGAGCTTGTGAGAAAAGATGGGCAGAGTCTT
GGAATTAGAATTGTTGGCTATGTTGGAACATCTCATACAGGGGAAGCTTCAGGGATTTATGTGAAAAGTA
TAATACCTGGCAGTGCTGCGTACCACAATGGCCACATTCAAGTGAATGACAAAATAGTTGCTGTCGATGG
CGTGAACATTCAGGGTTTTGCCAACCATGATGTTGTTGAAGTATTACGAAATGCAGGGCAGGTGGTACAC
CTAACCCTAGTTCGAAGGAAGACATCCTCATCTACTTCTCCACTTGAACCACCTTCAGACAGAGGATGAG
TCGACTCGAGCGGCCGCATCGTGACTGACTGACGATCTGCCTCGCGCGTTTCGGTGATGACGGTGAAAAC
CTCTGACACATGCAGCTCCCGGAGACGGTCACAGCTTGTCTGTAAGCGGATGCCGGGAGCAGACAAGCCC
GTCAGGGCGCGTCAGCGGGTGTTGGCGGGTGTCGGGGCGCAGCCATGACCCAGTCACGTAGCGATAGCGG
AGTGTATAATTCTTGAAGACGAAAGGGCCTCGTGATACGCCTATTTTTATAGGTTAATGTCATGATAATA
ATGGTTTCTTAGACGTCAGGTGGCACTTTTCGGGGAAATGTGCGCGGAACCCCTATTTGTTTATTTTTCT
AAATACATTCAAATATGTATCCGCTCATGAGACAATAACCCTGATAAATGCTTCAATAATATTGAAAAAG
GAAGAGTATGAGTATTCAACATTTCCGTGTCGCCCTTATTCCCTTTTTTGCGGCATTTTGCCTTCCTGTT
TTTGCTCACCCAGAAACGCTGGTGAAAGTAAAAGATGCTGAAGATCAGTTGGGTGCACGAGTGGGTTACA
TCGAACTGGATCTCAACAGCGGTAAGATCCTTGAGAGTTTTCGCCCCGAAGAACGTTTTCCAATGATGAG
CACTTTTAAAGTTCTGCTATGTGGCGCGGTATTATCCCGTGTTGACGCCGGGCAAGAGCAACTCGGTCGC
CGCATACACTATTCTCAGAATGACTTGGTTGAGTACTCACCAGTCACAGAAAAGCATCTTACGGATGGCA
TGACAGTAAGAGAATTATGCAGTGCTGCCATAACCATGAGTGATAACACTGCGGCCAACTTACTTCTGAC
AACGATCGGAGGACCGAAGGAGCTAACCGCTTTTTTGCACAACATGGGGGATCATGTAACTCGCCTTGAT
CGTTGGGAACCGGAGCTGAATGAAGCCATACCAAACGACGAGCGTGACACCACGATGCCTGCAGCAATGG
CAACAACGTTGCGCAAACTATTAACTGGCGAACTACTTACTCTAGCTTCCCGGCAACAATTAATAGACTG
GATGGAGGCGGATAAAGTTGCAGGACCACTTCTGCGCTCGGCCCTTCCGGCTGGCTGGTTTATTGCTGAT
AAATCTGGAGCCGGTGAGCGTGGGTCTCGCGGTATCATTGCAGCACTGGGGCCAGATGGTAAGCCCTCCC
GTATCGTAGTTATCTACACGACGGGGAGTCAGGCAACTATGGATGAACGAAATAGACAGATCGCTGAGAT
AGGTGCCTCACTGATTAAGCATTGGTAACTGTCAGACCAAGTTTACTCATATATACTTTAGATTGATTTA
AAACTTCATTTTTAATTTAAAAGGATCTAGGTGAAGATCCTTTTTGATAATCTCATGACCAAAATCCCTT
AACGTGAGTTTTCGTTCCACTGAGCGTCAGACCCCGTAGAAAAGATCAAAGGATCTTCTTGAGATCCTTT
TTTTCTGCGCGTAATCTGCTGCTTGCAAACAAAAAAACCACCGCTACCAGCGGTGGTTTGTTTGCCGGAT
CAAGAGCTACCAACTCTTTTTCCGAAGGTAACTGGCTTCAGCAGAGCGCAGATACCAAATACTGTCCTTC
TAGTGTAGCCGTAGTTAGGCCACCACTTCAAGAACTCTGTAGCACCGCCTACATACCTCGCTCTGCTAAT
CCTGTTACCAGTGGCTGCTGCCAGTGGCGATAAGTCGTGTCTTACCGGGTTGGACTCAAGACGATAGTTA
CCGGATAAGGCGCAGCGGTCGGGCTGAACGGGGGGTTCGTGCACACAGCCCAGCTTGGAGCGAACGACCT
ACACCGAACTGAGATACCTACAGCGTGAGCTATGAGAAAGCGCCACGCTTCCCGAAGGGAGAAAGGCGGA
CAGGTATCCGGTAAGCGGCAGGGTCGGAACAGGAGAGCGCACGAGGGAGCTTCCAGGGGGAAACGCCTGG
TATCTTTATAGTCCTGTCGGGTTTCGCCACCTCTGACTTGAGCGTCGATTTTTGTGATGCTCGTCAGGGG
GGCGGAGCCTATGGAAAAACGCCAGCAACGCGGCCTTTTTACGGTTCCTGGCCTTTTGCTGGCCTTTTGC
TCACATGTTCTTTCCTGCGTTATCCCCTGATTCTGTGGATAACCGTATTACCGCCTTTGAGTGAGCTGAT
ACCGCTCGCCGCAGCCGAACGACCGAGCGCAGCGAGTCAGTGAGCGAGGAAGCGGAAGAGCGCCTGATGC
GGTATTTTCTCCTTACGCATCTGTGCGGTATTTCACACCGCATAAATTCCGACACCATCGAATGGCGCAA
AACCTTTCGCGGTATGGCATGATAGCGCCCGGAAGAGAGTCAATTCAGGGTGGTGAATGTGAAACCAGTA
ACGTTATACGATGTCGCAGAGTATGCCGGTGTCTCTTATCAGACCGTTTCCCGCGTGGTGAACCAGGCCA
GCCACGTTTCTGCGAAAACGCGGGAAAAAGTGGAAGCGGCGATGGCGGAGCTGAATTACATTCCCAACCG
CGTGGCACAACAACTGGCGGGCAAACAGTCGTTGCTGATTGGCGTTGCCACCTCCAGTCTGGCCCTGCAC
GCGCCGTCGCAAATTGTCGCGGCGATTAAATCTCGCGCCGATCAACTGGGTGCCAGCGTGGTGGTGTCGA
TGGTAGAACGAAGCGGCGTCGAAGCCTGTAAAGCGGCGGTGCACAATCTTCTCGCGCAACGCGTCAGTGG
GCTGATCATTAACTATCCGCTGGATGACCAGGATGCCATTGCTGTGGAAGCTGCCTGCACTAATGTTCCG
GCGTTATTTCTTGATGTCTCTGACCAGACACCCATCAACAGTATTATTTTCTCCCATGAAGACGGTACGC
GACTGGGCGTGGAGCATCTGGTCGCATTGGGTCACCAGCAAATCGCGCTGTTAGCGGGCCCATTAAGTTC
TGTCTCGGCGCGTCTGCGTCTGGCTGGCTGGCATAAATATCTCACTCGCAATCAAATTCAGCCGATAGCG
GAACGGGAAGGCGACTGGAGTGCCATGTCCGGTTTTCAACAAACCATGCAAATGCTGAATGAGGGCATCG
TTCCCACTGCGATGCTGGTTGCCAACGATCAGATGGCGCTGGGCGCAATGCGCGCCATTACCGAGTCCGG
GCTGCGCGTTGGTGCGGATATCTCGGTAGTGGGATACGACGATACCGAAGACAGCTCATGTTATATCCCG
CCGTTAACCACCATCAAACAGGATTTTCGCCTGCTGGGGCAAACCAGCGTGGACCGCTTGCTGCAACTCT
CTCAGGGCCAGGCGGTGAAGGGCAATCAGCTGTTGCCCGTCTCACTGGTGAAAAGAAAAACCACGCTAGC
GCCCAATACGCAAACCGCCTCTCCCCGCGCGTTGGCCGATTCATTAATGCAGCTGGCACGACAGGTTTCC
CGACTGGAAAGCGGGCAGTGAGCGCAACGCAATTAATGTAAGTTAGCTCACTCATTAGGCACCCCAGGCT
TTACACTTTATGCTTCCGGCTCGTATGTTGTGTGGAATTGTGAGCGGATAACAATTTCACACAGGAAACA
GCTATGACCATGATTACGGATTCACTGGCCGTCGTTTTACAACGTCGTGACTGGGAAAACCCTGGCGTTA
CCCAACTTAATCGCCTTGCAGCACATCCCCCTTTCGCCAGCTGGCGTAATAGCGAAGAGGCCCGCACCGA
TCGCCCTTCCCAACAGTTGCGCAGCCTGAATGGCGAATGGCGCTTTGCCTGGTTTCCGGCACCAGAAGCG
GTGCCGGAAAGCTGGCTGGAGTGCGATCTTCCTGAGGCCGATACTGTCGTCGTCCCCTCAAACTGGCAGA
TGCACGGTTACGATGCGCCCATCTACACCAACGTGACCTATCCCATTACGGTCAATCCGCCGTTTGTTCC
CACGGAGAATCCGACGGGTTGTTACTCGCTCACATTTAATGTTGATGAAAGCTGGCTACAGGAAGGCCAG
ACGCGAATTATTTTTGATGGCGTTGGAATTAGCTTATCGACTGCACGGTGCACCAATGCTTCTGGCGTCA
GGCAGCCATCGGAAGCTGTGGTATGGCTGTGCAGGTCGTAAATCACTGCATAATTCGTGTCGCTCAAGGC
GCACTCCCGTTCTGGATAATGTTTTTTGCGCCGACATCATAACGGTTCTGGCAAATATTCTGAAATGAGC
TG
